Addgene plasmid #193376: nTALECD for_CYO1 exon1_1397NC
Purpose: nTALECD (1397NC) expression vector
Depositing lab: Shin-ichi Arimura. Depositing organization: The University of Tokyo. Publication: TALE-based C-to-T base editor for multiple homologous genes with flexible precision. Hosoda A, Nakazato I, Okuno M, Itoh T, Takanashi H, Tsutsumi N, Arimura SI. Plant Biotechnol (Tokyo). 2024 Dec 25;41(4):357-365. doi: 10.5511/plantbiotechnology.24.0510a. PubMed 40083573.
Backbone
  Vector backbone: pK7WG2
  Vector type: Plant Expression
Growth in bacteria
  Bacterial resistance: Spectinomycin, 50 μg/mL
  Growth temperature: 37°C
  Growth strain: DH5alpha
  Copy number: High Copy
Gene/Insert
  Gene/Insert name: For specific C-to-T base editing to introduce a nonsense mutation in the coding sequence of AtCYO1.
  Species: Synthetic
  Cloning method: Gateway Cloning
Terms and licenses: Academic/Nonprofit Terms; Industry Terms: Not Available to Industry
Depositor comments: Ti binary vector constructed by multisite Gateway. Please visit https://doi.org/10.1101/2023.02.27.530312 for bioRxiv preprint.
How to cite: nTALECD for_CYO1 exon1_1397NC was a gift from Shin-ichi Arimura (Addgene plasmid # 193376 ; http://n2t.net/addgene:193376 ; RRID:Addgene_193376)
