[The description below was written by a language model from this plasmid's Addgene catalogue record and pLannotate feature annotations shown in this document.]
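Description:
nTALECD for_CYO1 exon1_1397NC is a roughly 22 kb Ti binary plant expression vector built on the pK7WG2 backbone by multisite Gateway recombination, intended for Agrobacterium-mediated T-DNA delivery into plants. It is maintained in E. coli through a high-copy ColE1/pBR322-type origin (with the bom site) and in Agrobacterium through the pVS1 oriV, RepA and StaA functions. Bacterial selection relies on the aadA spectinomycin/streptomycin resistance gene. Between the nopaline-type right and left T-DNA borders, a NOS promoter–nptII–NOS terminator cassette provides kanamycin selection of transformed plants. An oleosin–EGFP fusion with a CaMV poly(A) signal is also present, an arrangement generally used as a fluorescent seed marker for identifying transgenic seeds.

The payload is a pair of TALE-based cytidine deaminase arms directed at exon 1 of Arabidopsis CYO1. Each arm consists of TALE scaffold sequence (annotated as avrBs3-derived N- and C-terminal fragments flanking an unannotated stretch where the repeat array would lie) and ends in a uracil glycosylase inhibitor (UGI). A fragment of the double-stranded DNA deaminase DddA is annotated in the first arm, which also carries an HA tag fragment and is followed by the Arabidopsis HSP18.2 terminator. The second arm spans the sequence origin; its deaminase half is not annotated, and it is followed by a CaMV poly(A) signal. The "1397NC" label presumably refers to the DddA split position and orientation of the halves, which would reassemble when both TALEs bind adjacent sites. UGI then favours retention of the C-to-T change. Identical Arabidopsis genomic segments lie upstream of each arm and presumably act as the promoters, but the record does not name them. The stated goal is a nonsense mutation in the AtCYO1 coding sequence.
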