Features (pLannotate 1.2.2; 42 found; start..end, strand, type, name):
      1..249     +  CDS            UGI: UNGI_BPPB2 - Experimental evidence at protein level: Swiss-Prot protein existence level 1. This protein binds specifically and reversibly to the host uracil-DNA glycosylase, preventing removal of uracil residues from PBS2 DNA by the host uracil-excision repair system. From Bacillus phage PBS2 (Bacteriophage PBS2).
    274..298     -  protein_bind   attB2: mutant version of attB; recombination site for the Gateway® BP reaction BP Clonase™
    369..528     +  polyA_signal   CaMV poly(A) signal (fragment): cauliflower mosaic virus polyadenylation signal
    996..1520    -  CDS            MSR4 (fragment): MSRA4_ARATH - Also known as PMSR, PMSR4. Experimental evidence at protein level: Swiss-Prot protein existence level 1. Catalyzes the reduction of methionine sulfoxide (MetSO) to methionine in proteins. Plays a protective role against oxidative stress by restoring activity to proteins that have been inactivated by methionine oxidation. Prevents the methionine sulfoxidation of the heat shock protein HSP21 and its subsequent inactivation. MSRA family specifically reduces the MetSO S-enantiomer. From Arabidopsis thaliana (Mouse-ear cress).
   2062..2778    +  CDS            OLEO2_BRANA: Experimental evidence at protein level: Swiss-Prot protein existence level 1. May have a structural role to stabilize the lipid body during desiccation of the seed by preventing coalescence of the oil. Probably interacts with both lipid and phospholipid moieties of lipid bodies. May also provide recognition signals for specific lipase anchorage in lipolysis during seedling growth. From Brassica napus (Rape).
   2796..2820    -  protein_bind   attB2: mutant version of attB; recombination site for the Gateway® BP reaction BP Clonase™
   2833..3546    +  CDS            EGFP: EGFP is a basic (constitutively fluorescent) green fluorescent protein published in 1996, derived from Aequorea victoria. It is reported to be a rapidly-maturing weak dimer with moderate acid sensitivity.
   3556..3632    +  CDS            GUS (fragment): β-glucuronidase; uidA (or gusA) from E. coli
   3627..3723    +  CDS            GUS (fragment): β-glucuronidase; uidA (or gusA) from E. coli
   3800..3959    +  polyA_signal   CaMV poly(A) signal (fragment): cauliflower mosaic virus polyadenylation signal
   4072..4251    +  promoter       NOS promoter: nopaline synthase promoter
   4285..5076    +  CDS            neo: KKA2_KLEPN - Also known as kan, nptII. Experimental evidence at protein level: Swiss-Prot protein existence level 1. Resistance to kanamycin, neomycin, paromomycin, ribostamycin, butirosin and gentamicin B. From Klebsiella pneumoniae.
   5119..5371    +  terminator     NOS terminator: nopaline synthase terminator and poly(A) signal
   5464..5488    -  misc_feature   LB T-DNA repeat: left border repeat from nopaline C58 T-DNA
   5747..5770    +  promoter       Pc promoter (fragment): intI1 (promoter lies within the coding sequence); class 1 integron promoter
   5946..6002    +  CDS            GmR (fragment): gentamycin acetyltransferase; aacC1; confers resistance to gentamycin
   6013..6800    +  CDS            SmR (fragment): aminoglycoside adenylyltransferase (Murphy, 1985); aadA; confers resistance to spectinomycin and streptomycin
   7046..7634    +  rep_origin     ori: high-copy-number ColE1/pMB1/pBR322/pUC origin of replication
   7820..7960    -  misc_feature   bom: basis of mobility region from pBR322
   8062..8101    -  CDS            rop (fragment): Rop protein, which maintains plasmids at low copy number; rop
   8304..8498    -  rep_origin     pVS1 oriV: origin of replication for the Pseudomonas plasmid pVS1 (Heeb et al., 2000)
   8564..9637    -  CDS            pVS1 RepA: replication protein from the Pseudomonas plasmid pVS1 (Heeb et al., 2000)
  10066..10695   -  CDS            pVS1 StaA: stability protein from the Pseudomonas plasmid pVS1 (Heeb et al., 2000)
  11255..11656   -  CDS            Y4CG_SINFN (fragment): Protein inferred from homology: Swiss-Prot protein existence level 3. From Sinorhizobium fredii (strain NBRC 101917 / NGR234).
  12026..12050   -  misc_feature   RB T-DNA repeat: right border repeat from nopaline C58 T-DNA
  12136..12507   +  CDS            HST (fragment): HSTC_ARATH - Also known as HPT2, VTE2-2. Experimental evidence at protein level: Swiss-Prot protein existence level 1. Involved in the synthesis of plastoquinone-9. Can use both homogentisic acid and 2,5-dihydroxyphenylacetic acid gamma-lactone as prenyl acceptors, and solanesyl diphosphate > farnesyl diphosphate > geranylgeranyl diphosphate >> phytyl diphosphate as prenyl donors. Do not catalyze the decardoxylation of homogentisate uncoupled from prenylation. From Arabidopsis thaliana (Mouse-ear cress).
  12659..12742   +  CDS            HST (fragment): HSTC_ARATH - Also known as HPT2, VTE2-2. Experimental evidence at protein level: Swiss-Prot protein existence level 1. Involved in the synthesis of plastoquinone-9. Can use both homogentisic acid and 2,5-dihydroxyphenylacetic acid gamma-lactone as prenyl acceptors, and solanesyl diphosphate > farnesyl diphosphate > geranylgeranyl diphosphate >> phytyl diphosphate as prenyl donors. Do not catalyze the decardoxylation of homogentisate uncoupled from prenylation. From Arabidopsis thaliana (Mouse-ear cress).
  13008..13082   +  CDS            HST (fragment): HSTC_ARATH - Also known as HPT2, VTE2-2. Experimental evidence at protein level: Swiss-Prot protein existence level 1. Involved in the synthesis of plastoquinone-9. Can use both homogentisic acid and 2,5-dihydroxyphenylacetic acid gamma-lactone as prenyl acceptors, and solanesyl diphosphate > farnesyl diphosphate > geranylgeranyl diphosphate >> phytyl diphosphate as prenyl donors. Do not catalyze the decardoxylation of homogentisate uncoupled from prenylation. From Arabidopsis thaliana (Mouse-ear cress).
  13808..13832   +  protein_bind   attB1: mutant version of attB; recombination site for the Gateway® BP reaction BP Clonase™
  13835..13861   +  CDS            3xHA (fragment): three tandem HA epitope tags
  13871..14377   +  CDS            avrBs3 (fragment): AVRB3_XANEU - Experimental evidence at protein level: Swiss-Prot protein existence level 1. Avirulence protein. Acts as a transcription factor in C.annuum plants. In susceptible plants lacking the Bs3 resistance gene induces expression of a number of genes, including genes homologous to a family of auxin-induced genes, alpha-expansin genes, pectate lyase, anthocyanidin glucoside rhamnosyl transferase and at least one transcription factor, UPA20. Their expression leads to plant hypertrophy in mesophyll cells, probably mainly mediated by UPA20 (PubMed:17962565). In resistant plants induces the h
  16172..16291   +  CDS            avrBs3 (fragment): AVRB3_XANEU - Experimental evidence at protein level: Swiss-Prot protein existence level 1. Avirulence protein. Acts as a transcription factor in C.annuum plants. In susceptible plants lacking the Bs3 resistance gene induces expression of a number of genes, including genes homologous to a family of auxin-induced genes, alpha-expansin genes, pectate lyase, anthocyanidin glucoside rhamnosyl transferase and at least one transcription factor, UPA20. Their expression leads to plant hypertrophy in mesophyll cells, probably mainly mediated by UPA20 (PubMed:17962565). In resistant plants induces the h
  16292..16627   +  CDS            dddA (fragment): DDDA_BURC1 - Experimental evidence at protein level: Swiss-Prot protein existence level 1. Toxic component of a toxin-immunity protein module, which functions as a cellular contact-dependent growth inhibition (CDI) system. CDI modules allow bacteria to communicate with and inhibit the growth of closely related neighboring bacteria in a contact-dependent fashion. Bacteria that have this module inhibit or kill bacteria without it, giving them a growth advantage. Probably specifically inhibited by cognate immunity protein DddI (Probable). The C-terminal 163 residue fragment has double-stranded DN
  16637..16885   +  CDS            UGI: UNGI_BPPB2 - Experimental evidence at protein level: Swiss-Prot protein existence level 1. This protein binds specifically and reversibly to the host uracil-DNA glycosylase, preventing removal of uracil residues from PBS2 DNA by the host uracil-excision repair system. From Bacillus phage PBS2 (Bacteriophage PBS2).
  16914..16934   -  protein_bind   attB4: mutant version of attB; core recombination site for the Gateway® BP reaction BP Clonase™
  16939..17187   +  terminator     HSP terminator: efficient transcription terminator from the Arabidopsis thaliana heat shock protein 18.2 gene (Nagaya et al., 2010)
  17774..18145   +  CDS            HST (fragment): HSTC_ARATH - Also known as HPT2, VTE2-2. Experimental evidence at protein level: Swiss-Prot protein existence level 1. Involved in the synthesis of plastoquinone-9. Can use both homogentisic acid and 2,5-dihydroxyphenylacetic acid gamma-lactone as prenyl acceptors, and solanesyl diphosphate > farnesyl diphosphate > geranylgeranyl diphosphate >> phytyl diphosphate as prenyl donors. Do not catalyze the decardoxylation of homogentisate uncoupled from prenylation. From Arabidopsis thaliana (Mouse-ear cress).
  18297..18380   +  CDS            HST (fragment): HSTC_ARATH - Also known as HPT2, VTE2-2. Experimental evidence at protein level: Swiss-Prot protein existence level 1. Involved in the synthesis of plastoquinone-9. Can use both homogentisic acid and 2,5-dihydroxyphenylacetic acid gamma-lactone as prenyl acceptors, and solanesyl diphosphate > farnesyl diphosphate > geranylgeranyl diphosphate >> phytyl diphosphate as prenyl donors. Do not catalyze the decardoxylation of homogentisate uncoupled from prenylation. From Arabidopsis thaliana (Mouse-ear cress).
  18646..18720   +  CDS            HST (fragment): HSTC_ARATH - Also known as HPT2, VTE2-2. Experimental evidence at protein level: Swiss-Prot protein existence level 1. Involved in the synthesis of plastoquinone-9. Can use both homogentisic acid and 2,5-dihydroxyphenylacetic acid gamma-lactone as prenyl acceptors, and solanesyl diphosphate > farnesyl diphosphate > geranylgeranyl diphosphate >> phytyl diphosphate as prenyl donors. Do not catalyze the decardoxylation of homogentisate uncoupled from prenylation. From Arabidopsis thaliana (Mouse-ear cress).
  19435..19455   +  protein_bind   attB3: mutant version of attB; core recombination site for the Gateway® BP reaction BP Clonase™
  19515..20021   +  CDS            avrBs3 (fragment): AVRB3_XANEU - Experimental evidence at protein level: Swiss-Prot protein existence level 1. Avirulence protein. Acts as a transcription factor in C.annuum plants. In susceptible plants lacking the Bs3 resistance gene induces expression of a number of genes, including genes homologous to a family of auxin-induced genes, alpha-expansin genes, pectate lyase, anthocyanidin glucoside rhamnosyl transferase and at least one transcription factor, UPA20. Their expression leads to plant hypertrophy in mesophyll cells, probably mainly mediated by UPA20 (PubMed:17962565). In resistant plants induces the h
  21714..21860   +  CDS            avrBs3 (fragment): AVRB3_XANEU - Experimental evidence at protein level: Swiss-Prot protein existence level 1. Avirulence protein. Acts as a transcription factor in C.annuum plants. In susceptible plants lacking the Bs3 resistance gene induces expression of a number of genes, including genes homologous to a family of auxin-induced genes, alpha-expansin genes, pectate lyase, anthocyanidin glucoside rhamnosyl transferase and at least one transcription factor, UPA20. Their expression leads to plant hypertrophy in mesophyll cells, probably mainly mediated by UPA20 (PubMed:17962565). In resistant plants induces the h
>Addgene plasmid #193376 | nTALECD for_CYO1 exon1_1397NC | addgene full sequence | sequence record 381653 | Addgene NGS Result
ACCAATCTTTCCGACATTATCGAGAAGGAAACAGGTAAACAACTCGTAATCCAAGAAAGCATACTGATGC
TTCCTGAAGAGGTTGAAGAGGTCATAGGGAACAAACCTGAAAGCGACATTTTGGTTCATACTGCCTATGA
TGAGTCTACAGATGAGAACGTGATGTTGCTAACCTCAGATGCACCTGAATACAAGCCATGGGCTTTAGTG
ATTCAGGATTCGAATGGAGAGAACAAGATCAAGATGCTCTGATAACTCGAGCGATCCTCTAGAACCCAGC
TTTCTTGTACAAAGTGGTGATATCCCGCGGCCATGCTAGAGTCCGCAAAAATCACCAGTCTCTCTCTACA
AATCTATCTCTCTCTATTTTTCTCCAGAATAATGTGTGAGTAGTTCCCAGATAAGGGAATTAGGGTTCTT
ATAGGGTTTCGCTCATGTGTTGAGCATATAAGAAACCCTTAGTATGTATTTGTATTTGTAAAATACTTCT
ATCAATAAAATTTCTAATTCCTAAAACCAAAATCCAGTGACCTGCAGGCATGCGACGTCGGGCCCTCTAG
AGGATCCCCGGCACCCTACTTAGATCAACACATAAAAGTTAGTAAGTGAAGAACCACAACAACAACACTA
GATTCATCTTCAAGTGTATGTAGGTATAGTAACATGAACAAGAACAGACTCAAGTACAAGATCGCATACG
AAAATGGAAATGGCAATGTCACTTCCACATAATCAAACACGAATCCTCATATCAACAAGGCCTGAGATTC
TAACTAGCTCATAACAACTTAGCCAATAGTTACTTGAGACTACCAAATGTATGTAGAACTAAAGACTAAG
GGACAGAGAGTTCGTCTAAACAGGTGAATCTAGTCGTTGTTATCTAATAAACAATTCAGCCCCAAATGCA
GAACACACATAGAGCTCTCTATTGATTCAAATTACGATCTGATACTGATAACGTCTAGATTTTTAGGGTT
AAAGCAATCAATCACCTGACGATTCAAGGTGGTTGGATCATGACGATTCCAGAAAACATCAAGCAAGCTC
TCAAAGCTACACTCTTTGGGATCATACTGAACTCTAACAACCTCGTTATGTCCCGTAGTGCCAGTACAGA
CATCCTCGTAACTCGGATTGTGCACGATGCCATGGCTATACCCAACCTCGGTCTTGGTCACACCAGGAAC
TCTCTGGTAAGCTAGCTCCACTCCCCAGAAACAACCGGCGCCAAATTGCGCGAATTGCTGACCTGAAGAC
GGAACATCATCGTCGGGTCCTTGGGCGATTGCGGCGGAAGATGGGTCAGCTTGGGCTTGAGGACGAGACC
CGAATCCGAGTCTGTTGAAAAGGTTGTTCATTGGGGATTTGTATACGGAGATTGGTCGTCGAGAGGTTTG
AGGGAAAGGACAAATGGGTTTGGCTCTGGAGAAAGAGAGTGCGGCTTTAGAGAGAGAATTGAGAGGTTTA
GAGAGAGATGCGGCGGCGATGAGCGGAGGAGAGACGACGAGGACCTGCATTATCAAAGCAGTGACGTGGT
GAAATTTGGAACTTTTAAGAGGCAGATAGATTTATTATTTGTATCCATTTTCTTCATTGTTCTAGAATGT
CGCGGAACAAATTTTAAAACTAAATCCTAAATTTTTCTAATTTTGTTGCCAATAGTGGATATGTGGGCCG
TATAGAAGGAATCTATTGAAGGCCCAAACCCATACTGACGAGCCCAAAGGTTCGTTTTGCGTTTTATGTT
TCGGTTCGATGCCAACGCCACATTCTGAGCTAGGCAAAAAACAAACGTGTCTTTGAATAGACTCCTCTCG
TTAACACATGCAGCGGCTGCATGGTGACGCCATTAACACGTGGCCTACAATTGCATGATGTCTCCATTGA
CACGTGACTTCTCGTCTCCTTTCTTAATATATCTAACAAACACTCCTACCTCTTCCAAAATATATACACA
TCTTTTTGATCAATCTCTCATTCAAAATCTCATTCTCTCTAGTAAACAAGAACAAAAAAATGGCGGATAC
AGCTAGAGGAACCCATCACGATATCATCGGCAGAGACCAGTACCCGATGATGGGCCGAGACCGAGACCAG
TACCAGATGTCCGGACGAGGATCTGACTACTCCAAGTCTAGGCAGATTGCTAAAGCTGCAACTGCTGTCA
CAGCTGGTGGTTCCCTCCTTGTTCTCTCCAGCCTTACCCTTGTTGGAACTGTCATAGCTTTGACTGTTGC
AACACCTCTGCTCGTTATCTTCAGCCCAATCCTTGTCCCGGCTCTCATCACAGTTGCACTCCTCATCACC
GGTTTTCTTTCCTCTGGAGGGTTTGGCATTGCCGCTATAACCGTTTTCTCTTGGATTTACAAGTAAGCAC
ACATTTATCATCTTACTTCATAATTTTGTGCAATATGTGCATGCATGTGTTGAGCCAGTAGCTTTGGATC
AATTTTTTTGGTCGAATAACAAATGTAACAATAAGAAATTGCAAATTCTAGGGAACATTTGGTTAACTAA
ATACGAAATTTGACCTAGCTAGCTTGAATGTGTCTGTGTATATCATCTATATAGGTAAAATGCTTGGTAT
GATACCTATTGATTGTGAATAGGTACGCAACGGGAGAGCACCCACAGGGATCAGACAAGTTGGACAGTGC
AAGGATGAAGTTGGGAAGCAAAGCTCAGGATCTGAAAGACAGAGCTCAGTACTACGGACAGCAACATACT
GGTGGGGAACATGACCGTGACCGTACTCGTGGTGGCCAGCACACTACTCAAGGGTGGGCGCGCCGACCCA
GCTTTCTTGTACAAAGTGGTGATATCCCGCGGATGGTGAGCAAGGGCGAGGAGCTGTTCACCGGGGTGGT
GCCCATCCTGGTCGAGCTGGACGGCGACGTAAACGGCCACAAGTTCAGCGTGTCCGGCGAGGGCGAGGGC
GATGCCACCTACGGCAAGCTGACCCTGAAGTTCATCTGCACCACCGGCAAGCTGCCCGTGCCCTGGCCCA
CCCTCGTGACCACCCTGACCTACGGCGTGCAGTGCTTCAGCCGCTACCCCGACCACATGAAGCAGCACGA
CTTCTTCAAGTCCGCCATGCCCGAAGGCTACGTCCAGGAGCGCACCATCTTCTTCAAGGACGACGGCAAC
TACAAGACCCGCGCCGAGGTGAAGTTCGAGGGCGACACCCTGGTGAACCGCATCGAGCTGAAGGGCATCG
ACTTCAAGGAGGACGGCAACATCCTGGGGCACAAGCTGGAGTACAACTACAACAGCCACAACGTCTATAT
CATGGCCGACAAGCAGAAGAACGGCATCAAGGTGAACTTCAAGATCCGCCACAACATCGAGGACGGCAGC
GTGCAGCTCGCCGACCACTACCAGCAGAACACCCCCATCGGCGACGGCCCCGTGCTGCTGCCCGACAACC
ACTACCTGAGCACCCAGTCCGCCCTGAGCAAAGACCCCAACGAGAAGCGCGATCACATGGTCCTGCTGGA
GTTCGTGACCGCCGCCGGGATCACTCTCGGCATGGACGAGCTGTACGAACCCGGCATGTTACGTCCTGTA
GAAACCCCAACCCGTGAAATCAAAAAACTCGACGGCCTGTGGGCATTCAGTCTGGATCGCGACCGCAAAC
CGAAGTCGGCGGCTTTTCTGCTGCAAAAACGCTGGACTGGCATGAACTTCGGTGAAAAACCGCAGCAGGG
AGGCAAACAATGACCATGGCGGCCGGGAGGGCCATGCTAGAGTCCGCAAAAATCACCAGTCTCTCTCTAC
AAATCTATCTCTCTCTATTTTTCTCCAGAATAATGTGTGAGTAGTTCCCAGATAAGGGAATTAGGGTTCT
TATAGGGTTTCGCTCATGTGTTGAGCATATAAGAAACCCTTAGTATGTATTTGTATTTGTAAAATACTTC
TATCAATAAAATTTCTAATTCCTAAAACCAAAATCCAGTGACCTGCAGGCATGCGACCTCGAATTATCGA
TCATGAGCGGAGAATTAAGGGAGTCACGTTATGACCCCCGCCGATGACGCGGGACAAGCCGTTTTACGTT
TGGAACTGACAGAACCGCAACGTTGAAGGAGCCACTGAGCCGCGGGTTTCTGGAGTTTAATGAGCTAAGC
ACATACGTCAGAAACCATTATTGCGCGTTCAAAAGTCGCCTAAGGTCACTATCAGCTAGCAAATATTTCT
TGTCAAAAATGCTCCACTGACGTTCCATAAATTCCCCTCGGTATCCAATTAGAGTCTCATATTCACTCTC
AACTCGATCGAGGCATGATTGAACAAGATGGATTGCACGCAGGTTCTCCGGCCGCTTGGGTGGAGAGGCT
ATTCGGCTATGACTGGGCACAACAGACAATCGGCTGCTCTGATGCCGCCGTGTTCCGGCTGTCAGCGCAG
GGGCGCCCGGTTCTTTTTGTCAAGACCGACCTGTCCGGTGCCCTGAATGAACTCCAAGACGAGGCAGCGC
GGCTATCGTGGCTGGCCACGACGGGCGTTCCTTGCGCAGCTGTGCTCGACGTTGTCACTGAAGCGGGAAG
GGACTGGCTGCTATTGGGCGAAGTGCCGGGGCAGGATCTCCTGTCATCTCACCTTGCTCCTGCCGAGAAA
GTATCCATCATGGCTGATGCAATGCGGCGGCTGCATACGCTTGATCCGGCTACCTGCCCATTCGACCACC
AAGCGAAACATCGCATCGAGCGAGCACGTACTCGGATGGAAGCCGGTCTTGTCGATCAGGATGATCTGGA
CGAAGAGCATCAGGGGCTCGCGCCAGCCGAACTGTTCGCCAGGCTCAAGGCGCGGATGCCCGACGGCGAG
GATCTCGTCGTGACCCACGGCGATGCCTGCTTGCCGAATATCATGGTGGAAAATGGCCGCTTTTCTGGAT
TCATCGACTGTGGCCGGCTGGGTGTGGCGGACCGCTATCAGGACATAGCGTTGGCTACCCGTGATATTGC
TGAAGAGCTTGGCGGCGAATGGGCTGACCGCTTCCTCGTGCTTTACGGTATCGCCGCTCCCGATTCGCAG
CGCATCGCCTTCTATCGCCTTCTTGACGAGTTCTTCTGAGCGGGACTCTGGGGTTCGGACTCTAGCTAGA
GTCAAGCAGATCGTTCAAACATTTGGCAATAAAGTTTCTTAAGATTGAATCCTGTTGCCGGTCTTGCGAT
GATTATCATATAATTTCTGTTGAATTACGTTAAGCATGTAATAATTAACATGTAATGCATGACGTTATTT
ATGAGATGGGTTTTTATGATTAGAGTCCCGCAATTATACATTTAATACGCGATAGAAAACAAAATATAGC
GCGCAAACTAGGATAAATTATCGCGCGCGGTGTCATCTATGTTACTAGATCGACCGGCATGCAAGCTGAT
AATTCAATTCGGCGTTAATTCAGTACATTAAAAACGTCCGCAATGTGTTATTAAGTTGTCTAAGCGTCAA
TTTGTTTACACCACAATATATCCTGCCACCAGCCAGCCAACAGCTCCCCGACCGGCAGCTCGGCACAAAA
TCACCACTCGATACAGGCAGCCCATCAGTCCGGGACGGCGTCAGCGGGAGAGCCGTTGTAAGGCGGCAGA
CTTTGCTCATGTTACCGATGCTATTCGGAAGAACGGCAACTAAGCTGCCGGGTTTGAAACACGGATGATC
TCGCGGAGGGTAGCATGTTGATTGTAACGATGACAGAGCGTTGCTGCCTGTGATCAATTCGGGCACGAAC
CCAGTGGACATAAGCCTGTTCGGTTCGTAAGCTGTAATGCAAGTAGCGTATGCGCTCACGCAACTGGTCC
AGAACCTTGACCGAACGCAGCGGTGGTAACGGCGCAGTGGCGGTTTTCATGGCTTGTTATGACTGTTTTT
TTGGGGTACAGTCTATGCCTCGGGCATCCAAGCAGCAAGCGCGTTACGCCGTGGGTCGATGTTTGATGTT
ATGGAGCAGCAACGATGTTACGCAGCAGGGCAGTCGCCCTAAAACAAAGTTAAACATCATGGGGGAAGCG
GTGATCGCCGAAGTATCGACTCAACTATCAGAGGTAGTTGGCGTCATCGAGCGCCATCTCGAACCGACGT
TGCTGGCCGTACATTTGTACGGCTCCGCAGTGGATGGCGGCCTGAAGCCACACAGTGATATTGATTTGCT
GGTTACGGTGACCGTAAGGCTTGATGAAACAACGCGGCGAGCTTTGATCAACGACCTTTTGGAAACTTCG
GCTTCCCCTGGAGAGAGCGAGATTCTCCGCGCTGTAGAAGTCACCATTGTTGTGCACGACGACATCATTC
CGTGGCGTTATCCAGCTAAGCGCGAACTGCAATTTGGAGAATGGCAGCGCAATGACATTCTTGCAGGTAT
CTTCGAGCCAGCCACGATCGACATTGATCTGGCTATCTTGCTGACAAAAGCAAGAGAACATAGCGTTGCC
TTGGTAGGTCCAGCGGCGGAGGAACTCTTTGATCCGGTTCCTGAACAGGATCTATTTGAGGCGCTAAATG
AAACCTTAACGCTATGGAACTCGCCGCCCGACTGGGCTGGCGATGAGCGAAATGTAGTGCTTACGTTGTC
CCGCATTTGGTACAGCGCAGTAACCGGCAAAATCGCGCCGAAGGATGTCGCTGCCGACTGGGCAATGGAG
CGCCTGCCGGCCCAGTATCAGCCCGTCATACTTGAAGCTAGACAGGCTTATCTTGGACAAGAAGAAGATC
GCTTGGCCTCGCGCGCAGATCAGTTGGAAGAATTTGTCCACTACGTGAAAGGCGAGATCACCAAGGTAGT
CGGCAAATAATGTCTAGCTAGAAATTCGTTCAAGCCGACGCCGCTTCGCGGCGCGGCTTAACTCAAGCGT
TAGATGCACTAAGCACATAATTGCTCACAGCCAAACTATCAGGTCAAGTCTGCTTTTATTATTTTTAAGC
GTGCATAATAAGCCCTACACAAATTGGGAGATATATCATGCATGACCAAAATCCCTTAACGTGAGTTTTC
GTTCCACTGAGCGTCAGACCCCGTAGAAAAGATCAAAGGATCTTCTTGAGATCCTTTTTTTCTGCGCGTA
ATCTGCTGCTTGCAAACAAAAAAACCACCGCTACCAGCGGTGGTTTGTTTGCCGGATCAAGAGCTACCAA
CTCTTTTTCCGAAGGTAACTGGCTTCAGCAGAGCGCAGATACCAAATACTGTCCTTCTAGTGTAGCCGTA
GTTAGGCCACCACTTCAAGAACTCTGTAGCACCGCCTACATACCTCGCTCTGCTAATCCTGTTACCAGTG
GCTGCTGCCAGTGGCGATAAGTCGTGTCTTACCGGGTTGGACTCAAGACGATAGTTACCGGATAAGGCGC
AGCGGTCGGGCTGAACGGGGGGTTCGTGCACACAGCCCAGCTTGGAGCGAACGACCTACACCGAACTGAG
ATACCTACAGCGTGAGCTATGAGAAAGCGCCACGCTTCCCGAAGGGAGAAAGGCGGACAGGTATCCGGTA
AGCGGCAGGGTCGGAACAGGAGAGCGCACGAGGGAGCTTCCAGGGGGAAACGCCTGGTATCTTTATAGTC
CTGTCGGGTTTCGCCACCTCTGACTTGAGCGTCGATTTTTGTGATGCTCGTCAGGGGGGCGGAGCCTATG
GAAAAACGCCAGCAACGCGGCCTTTTTACGGTTCCTGGCCTTTTGCTGGCCTTTTGCTCACATGTTCTTT
CCTGCGTTATCCCCTGATTCTGTGGATAACCGTATTACCGCCTTTGAGTGAGCTGATACCGCTCGCCGCA
GCCGAACGACCGAGCGCAGCGAGTCAGTGAGCGAGGAAGCGGAAGAGCGCCTGATGCGGTATTTTCTCCT
TACGCATCTGTGCGGTATTTCACACCGCATATGGTGCACTCTCAGTACAATCTGCTCTGATGCCGCATAG
TTAAGCCAGTATACACTCCGCTATCGCTACGTGACTGGGTCATGGCTGCGCCCCGACACCCGCCAACACC
CGCTGACGCGCCCTGACGGGCTTGTCTGCTCCCGGCATCCGCTTACAGACAAGCTGTGACCGTCTCCGGG
AGCTGCATGTGTCAGAGGTTTTCACCGTCATCACCGAAACGCGCGAGGCAGGGTGCCTTGATGTGGGCGC
CGGCGGTCGAGTGGCGACGGCGCGGCTTGTCCGCGCCCTGGTAGATTGCCTGGCCGTAGGCCAGCCATTT
TTGAGCGGCCAGCGGCCGCGATAGGCCGACGCGAAGCGGCGGGGCGTAGGGAGCGCAGCGACCGAAGGGT
AGGCGCTTTTTGCAGCTCTTCGGCTGTGCGCTGGCCAGACAGTTATGCACAGGCCAGGCGGGTTTTAAGA
GTTTTAATAAGTTTTAAAGAGTTTTAGGCGGAAAAATCGCCTTTTTTCTCTTTTATATCAGTCACTTACA
TGTGTGACCGGTTCCCAATGTACGGCTTTGGGTTCCCAATGTACGGGTTCCGGTTCCCAATGTACGGCTT
TGGGTTCCCAATGTACGTGCTATCCACAGGAAAGAGACCTTTTCGACCTTTTTCCCCTGCTAGGGCAATT
TGCCCTAGCATCTGCTCCGTACATTAGGAACCGGCGGATGCTTCGCCCTCGATCAGGTTGCGGTAGCGCA
TGACTAGGATCGGGCCAGCCTGCCCCGCCTCCTCCTTCAAATCGTACTCCGGCAGGTCATTTGACCCGAT
CAGCTTGCGCACGGTGAAACAGAACTTCTTGAACTCTCCGGCGCTGCCACTGCGTTCGTAGATCGTCTTG
AACAACCATCTGGCTTCTGCCTTGCCTGCGGCGCGGCGTGCCAGGCGGTAGAGAAAACGGCCGATGCCGG
GATCGATCAAAAAGTAATCGGGGTGAACCGTCAGCACGTCCGGGTTCTTGCCTTCTGTGATCTCGCGGTA
CATCCAATCAGCTAGCTCGATCTCGATGTACTCCGGCCGCCCGGTTTCGCTCTTTACGATCTTGTAGCGG
CTAATCAAGGCTTCACCCTCGGATACCGTCACCAGGCGGCCGTTCTTGGCCTTCTTCGTACGCTGCATGG
CAACGTGCGTGGTGTTTAACCGAATGCAGGTTTCTACCAGGTCGTCTTTCTGCTTTCCGCCATCGGCTCG
CCGGCAGAACTTGAGTACGTCCGCAACGTGTGGACGGAACACGCGGCCGGGCTTGTCTCCCTTCCCTTCC
CGGTATCGGTTCATGGATTCGGTTAGATGGGAAACCGCCATCAGTACCAGGTCGTAATCCCACACACTGG
CCATGCCGGCCGGCCCTGCGGAAACCTCTACGTGCCCGTCTGGAAGCTCGTAGCGGATCACCTCGCCAGC
TCGTCGGTCACGCTTCGACAGACGGAAAACGGCCACGTCCATGATGCTGCGACTATCGCGGGTGCCCACG
TCATAGAGCATCGGAACGAAAAAATCTGGTTGCTCGTCGCCCTTGGGCGGCTTCCTAATCGACGGCGCAC
CGGCTGCCGGCGGTTGCCGGGATTCTTTGCGGATTCGATCAGCGGCCGCTTGCCACGATTCACCGGGGCG
TGCTTCTGCCTCGATGCGTTGCCGCTGGGCGGCCTGCGCGGCCTTCAACTTCTCCACCAGGTCATCACCC
AGCGCCGCGCCGATTTGTACCGGGCCGGATGGTTTGCGACCGCTCACGCCGATTCCTCGGGCTTGGGGGT
TCCAGTGCCATTGCAGGGCCGGCAGACAACCCAGCCGCTTACGCCTGGCCAACCGCCCGTTCCTCCACAC
ATGGGGCATTCCACGGCGTCGGTGCCTGGTTGTTCTTGATTTTCCATGCCGCCTCCTTTAGCCGCTAAAA
TTCATCTACTCATTTATTCATTTGCTCATTTACTCTGGTAGCTGCGCGATGTATTCAGATAGCAGCTCGG
TAATGGTCTTGCCTTGGCGTACCGCGTACATCTTCAGCTTGGTGTGATCCTCCGCCGGCAACTGAAAGTT
GACCCGCTTCATGGCTGGCGTGTCTGCCAGGCTGGCCAACGTTGCAGCCTTGCTGCTGCGTGCGCTCGGA
CGGCCGGCACTTAGCGTGTTTGTGCTTTTGCTCATTTTCTCTTTACCTCATTAACTCAAATGAGTTTTGA
TTTAATTTCAGCGGCCAGCGCCTGGACCTCGCGGGCAGCATCGCCCTCGGGTTCTGATTCAAGAACGGTT
GTGCCGGCGGCGGCAGTGCCTGGGTAGCTCACGCGCTGCGTGATACGGGACTCAAGAATGGGCAGCTCGT
ACCCGGCCAGCGCCTCGGCAACCTCACCGCCGATGCGCGTGCCTTTGATCGCCCGCGACACGACAAAGGC
CGCTTGTAGCCTTCCATCCGTGACCTCAATGCGCTGCTTAACCAGCTCCACCAGGTCGGCGGTGGCCCAT
ATGTCGTAAGGGCTTGGCTGCACCGGAATCAGCACGAAGTCGGCTGCCTTGATCGCGGACACAGCCAAGT
CCGCCGCCTGGGGCGCTCCGTCGATCACTACGAAGTCGCGCCGGCCGATGGCCTTCACGTCGCGGTCAAT
CGTCGGGCGGTCGATGCCGACAACGGTTAGCGGTTGATCTTCCCGCACGGCCGCCCAATCGCGGGCACTG
CCCTGGGGATCGGAATCGACTAACAGAACATCGGCCCCGGCGAGTTGCAGGGCGCGGGCTAGATGGGTTG
CGATGGTCGTCTTGCCTGACCCGCCTTTCTGGTTAAGTACAGCGATAACCTTCATGCGTTCCCCTTGCGT
ATTTGTTTATTTACTCATCGCATCATATACGCAGCGACCGCATGACGCAAGCTGTTTTACTCAAATACAC
ATCACCTTTTTAGACGGCGGCGCTCGGTTTCTTCAGCGGCCAAGCTGGCCGGCCAGGCCGCCAGCTTGGC
ATCAGACAAACCGGCCAGGATTTCATGCAGCCGCACGGTTGAGACGTGCGCGGGCGGCTCGAACACGTAC
CCGGCCGCGATCATCTCCGCCTCGATCTCTTCGGTAATGAAAAACGGTTCGTCCTGGCCGTCCTGGTGCG
GTTTCATGCTTGTTCCTCTTGGCGTTCATTCTCGGCGGCCGCCAGGGCGTCGGCCTCGGTCAATGCGTCC
TCACGGAAGGCACCGCGCCGCCTGGCCTCGGTGGGCGTCACTTCCTCGCTGCGCTCAAGTGCGCGGTACA
GGGTCGAGCGATGCACGCCAAGCAGTGCAGCCGCCTCTTTCACGGTGCGGCCTTCCTGGTCGATCAGCTC
GCGGGCGTGCGCGATCTGTGCCGGGGTGAGGGTAGGGCGGGGGCCAAACTTCACGCCTCGGGCCTTGGCG
GCCTCGCGCCCGCTCCGGGTGCGGTCGATGATTAGGGAACGCTCGAACTCGGCAATGCCGGCGAACACGG
TCAACACCATGCGGCCGGCCGGCGTGGTGGTGTCGGCCCACGGCTCTGCCAGGCTACGCAGGCCCGCGCC
GGCCTCCTGGATGCGCTCGGCAATGTCCAGTAGGTCGCGGGTGCTGCGGGCCAGGCGGTCTAGCCTGGTC
ACTGTCACAACGTCGCCAGGGCGTAGGTGGTCAAGCATCCTGGCCAGCTCCGGGCGGTCGCGCCTGGTGC
CGGTGATCTTCTCGGAAAACAGCTTGGTGCAGCCGGCCGCGTGCAGTTCGGCCCGTTGGTTGGTCAAGTC
CTGGTCGTCGGTGCTGACGCGGGCATAGCCCAGCAGGCCAGCGGCGGCGCTCTTGTTCATGGCGTAATGT
CTCCGGTTCTAGTCGCAAGTATTCTACTTTATGCGACTAAAACACGCGACAAGAAAACGCCAGGAAAAGG
GCAGGGCGGCAGCCTGTCGCGTAACTTAGGACTTGTGCGACATGTCGTTTTCAGAAGACGGCTGCACTGA
ACGTCAGAAGCCGACTGCACTATAGCAGCGGAGGGGTTGGATCAAAGTACTTTAAAGTACTTTAAAGTAC
TTTAAAGTACTTTGATCCCGAGGGGAACCCTGTGGTTGGCATGCACATACAAATGGACGAACGGATAAAC
CTTTTCACGCCCTTTTAAATATCCGATTATTCTAATAAACGCTCTTTTCTCTTAGGTTTACCCGCCAATA
TATCCTGTCAAACACTGATAGTTTAAACTGAAGGCGGGAAACGACAATCTGATCCAAGCTCAAGCTAAGC
TCTCAACTTTTGATTCGCTATTTGCAGTGCACCTGTGGCGTTCATCACATCTTTTGTGACACTGTTTGCA
CTGGTCATTGCTATTACAAAGGACCTTCCTGATGTTGAAGGAGATCGAAAGTAAGTAACTGCACGCATAA
CCATTTTCTTTCCGCTCTTTGGCTCAATCCATTTGACAGTCAAAGACAATGTTTAACCAGCTCCGTTTGA
TATATTGTCTTTATGTGTTTGTTCAAGCATGTTTAGTTAATCATGCCTTTGATTGATCTTGAATAGGTTC
CAAATATCAACCCTGGCAACAAAACTTGGAGTGAGAAACATTGCATTCCTCGGTTCTGGACTTCTGCTAG
TAAATTATGTTTCAGCCATATCACTAGCTTTCTACATGCCTCAGGTGAATTCATCTATTTCCGTCTTAAC
TATTTCGGTTAATTAAAGCACGAACACCATTACTGCATGTAGAAGCTTGATAAACTATCGCCACCAATTT
ATTTTTGTTGCGATATTGTTACTTTCCTCAGTATGCAGCTTTGAAAAGACCAACCCTCTTATCCTTTAAC
AATGAACAGGTTTTTAGAGGTAGCTTGATGATTCCTGCACATGTGATCTTGGCTTCAGGCTTAATTTTCC
AGGTAAAGCATTATGAGATACTCTTATATCTCTTACATACTTTTGAGATAATGCACAAGAACTTCATAAC
TATATGCTTTAGTTTCTGCATTTGACACTGCCAAATTCATTAATCTCTAATATCTTTGTTGTTGATCTTT
GGTAGACATGGGTACTAGAAAAAGCAAACTACACCAAGGTAAAATACTTTTGTACAAACATAAACTCGTT
ATCACGGAACATCAATGGAGTGTATATCTAACGGAGTGTAGAAACATTTGATTATTGCAGGAAGCTATCT
CAGGATATTATCGGTTTATATGGAATCTCTTCTACGCAGAGTATCTGTTATTCCCCTTCCTCTAGCTTTC
AATTTCATGGTGAGGATATGCAGTTTTCTTTGTATATCATTCTTCTTCTTCTTTGTAGCTTGGAGTCAAA
ATCGGTTCCTTCATGTACATACATCAAGGATATGTCCTTCTGAATTTTTATATCTTGCAATAAAAATGCT
TGTACCAATTGAAACACCAGCTTTTTGAGTTCTATGATCACTGACTTGGTTCTAACCAAAAAAAAAAAAA
TGTTTAATTTACATATCTAAAAGTAGGTTTAGGGAAACCTAAACAGTAAAATATTTGTATATTATTCGAA
TTTCACTCATCATAAAAACTTAAATTGCACCATAAAATTTTGTTTTACTATTAATGATGTAATTTGTGTA
ACTTAAGATAAAAATAATATTCCGTAAGTTAACCGGCTAAAACCACGTATAAACCAGGGAACCTGTTAAA
CCGGTTCTTTACTGGATAAAGAAATGAAAGCCCATGTAGACAGCTCCATTAGAGCCCAAACCCTAAATTT
CTCATCTATATAAAAGGAGTGACATTAGGGTTTTTGTTCGTCCTCTTAAAGCTTCTCGTTTTCTCTGCCG
TCTCTCTCATTCGCGCGACGCAAACGATCTTCAGGTGATCTTCTTTCTCCAAATCCTCTCTCATAACTCT
GATTTCGTACTTGTGTATTTGAGCTCACGCTCTGTTTCTCTCACCACAGCCATGCCTAAGAAGAAGAGGA
AGGTTGCTAGTGATATCACAAGTTTGTACAAAAAAGCAGGCTTTTACCCATACGATGTTCCAGATTACGC
TGATATCGCCGATCTACGCACGCTCGGCTACAGCCAGCAGCAACAGGAGAAGATCAAACCGAAGGTTCGT
TCGACAGTGGCGCAGCACCACGAGGCACTGGTCGGCCACGGGTTTACACACGCGCACATCGTTGCGTTAA
GCCAACACCCGGCAGCGTTAGGGACCGTCGCTGTCAAGTATCAGGACATGATCGCAGCGTTGCCAGAGGC
GACACACGAAGCGATCGTTGGCGTCGGCAAACAGTGGTCCGGCGCACGCGCTCTGGAGGCCTTGCTCACG
GTGGCGGGAGAGTTGAGAGGTCCACCGTTACAGTTGGACACAGGCCAACTTCTCAAGATTGCAAAACGTG
GCGGCGTGACCGCAGTGGAGGCAGTGCATGCATGGCGCAATGCACTGACGGGTGCCCCGCTCAACCTGAC
CCCCGACCAGGTTGTCGCTATTGCTAGTAACGGCGGAGGCAAACAGGCGCTGGAAACAGTTCAGCGCCTC
TTGCCGGTCTTGTGTCAGGACCACGGCCTGACCCCGGAACAGGTGGTTGCAATCGCGTCACACGATGGGG
GAAAGCAGGCCCTAGAAACCGTTCAGCGACTCCTGCCCGTCCTGTGCCAGGCCCACGGCCTGACCCCGGA
CCAGGTGGTTGCAATCGCGTCACACGATGGGGGAAAGCAGGCCCTAGAAACCGTTCAGCGACTCCTGCCC
GTCCTGTGCCAGGCCCACGGCCTGACCCCGGCCCAGGTGGTTGCAATCGCGTCACACGATGGGGGAAAGC
AGGCCCTAGAAACCGTTCAGCGACTCCTGCCCGTCCTGTGCCAGGACCACGGCCTGACCCCGGACCAGGT
GGTTGCAATCGCGTCACACGATGGGGGAAAGCAGGCCCTAGAAACCGTTCAGCGACTCCTGCCCGTCCTG
TGCCAGGACCACGGCCTGACCCCCGAACAGGTTGTCGCTATTGCTAGTAACGGCGGAGGCAAACAGGCGC
TGGAAACAGTTCAGCGCCTCTTGCCGGTCTTGTGTCAGGCCCACGGCCTGACCCCCGACCAGGTTGTCGC
TATTGCTAGTAACGGCGGAGGCAAACAGGCGCTGGAAACAGTTCAGCGCCTCTTGCCGGTCTTGTGTCAG
GCCCACGGCCTGACCCCAGCCCAAGTTGTCGCGATTGCAAGCAACAACGGAGGCAAACAAGCCTTAGAAA
CAGTCCAGAGATTGTTGCCGGTGCTGTGCCAAGACCACGGCCTGACCCCAGACCAAGTTGTCGCGATTGC
AAGCAACAACGGAGGCAAACAAGCCTTAGAAACAGTCCAGAGATTGTTGCCGGTGCTGTGCCAAGACCAC
GGCCTGACCCCCGAACAGGTTGTCGCTATTGCTAGTAACGGCGGAGGCAAACAGGCGCTGGAAACAGTTC
AGCGCCTCTTGCCGGTCTTGTGTCAGGCCCACGGCCTGACCCCAGACCAAGTTGTCGCGATTGCAAGCAA
CAACGGAGGCAAACAAGCCTTAGAAACAGTCCAGAGATTGTTGCCTGTGCTGTGCCAAGCCCACGGCCTG
ACCCCAGCCCAGGTTGTGGCCATCGCCAGCAACATAGGTGGCAAGCAGGCCCTCGAAACCGTCCAGAGAC
TGTTACCGGTTCTCTGCCAGGACCACGGCCTGACCCCGGACCAGGTGGTTGCAATCGCGTCACACGATGG
GGGAAAGCAGGCCCTAGAAACCGTTCAGCGACTCCTGCCCGTCCTGTGCCAGGACCACGGCCTGACCCCA
GAACAAGTTGTCGCGATTGCAAGCAACAACGGAGGCAAACAAGCCTTAGAAACAGTCCAGAGATTGTTGC
CGGTGCTGTGCCAAGCCCACGGCCTGACCCCAGACCAAGTTGTCGCGATTGCAAGCAACAACGGAGGCAA
ACAAGCCTTAGAAACAGTCCAGAGATTGTTGCCTGTGCTGTGCCAAGCCCACGGCCTGACCCCAGCCCAG
GTTGTGGCCATCGCCAGCAACATAGGTGGCAAGCAGGCCCTCGAAACCGTCCAGAGACTGTTACCGGTTC
TCTGCCAGGACCACGGCCTGACCCCAGACCAGGTTGTGGCCATCGCCAGCAACATAGGTGGCAAGCAGGC
CCTCGAAACCGTCCAGAGACTGTTACCGGTTCTCTGCCAGGACCACGGCCTGACCCCCGAACAGGTTGTC
GCTATTGCTAGTAACGGCGGAGGCAAACAGGCGCTGGAAACAGTTCAGCGCCTCTTGCCGGTCTTGTGTC
AGGCCCACGGCCTGACCCCTGAGCAGGTAGTGGCTATTGCATCCCACGACGGGGGCAGACCCGCACTGGA
GTCAATTGTTGCCCAGTTATCTCGCCCTGATCCGGCGTTGGCCGCGTTGACCAACGACCACCTCGTCGCC
TTGGCCTGCCTCGGCGGGCGTCCTGCGCTGGATGCAGTGAAAAAGGGATTGGGGGGGTCTGGATCGTATG
CTTTAGGACCGTATCAGATCTCAGCTCCACAATTGCCTGCATATAACGGACAAACTGTTGGGACCTTTTA
CTACGTTAACGATGCTGGTGGATTGGAGTCCAAAGTGTTCTCTTCTGGTGGCCCAACTCCATATCCCAAT
TATGCGAATGCAGGCCATGTTGAAGGTCAATCAGCCCTATTCATGAGAGATAACGGAATAAGTGAAGGAC
TGGTGTTTCACAACAATCCAGAAGGTACTTGTGGATTTTGCGTAAACATGACTGAGACACTTCTCCCAGA
AAATGCCAAGATGACAGTTGTACCTCCTGAAGGTTCTGGTGGATCGACAAACCTTTCAGACATTATCGAG
AAAGAGACAGGCAAACAGCTAGTGATTCAAGAGTCCATTCTCATGCTTCCCGAAGAAGTTGAGGAAGTCA
TTGGGAATAAGCCGGAAAGTGACATACTCGTTCATACGGCTTACGATGAGAGCACGGATGAGAATGTCAT
GTTGCTTACCAGTGATGCACCTGAATACAAACCTTGGGCTTTAGTCATCCAGGACAGCAATGGTGAGAAC
AAGATCAAGATGCTGTGATAACTCGAGCGATCCTCTAGACACCCAACTTTTCTATACAAAGTTGTGAATA
TGAAGATGAAGATGAAATATTTGGTGTGTCAAATAAAAAGCTTGTGTGCTTAAGTTTGTGTTTTTTTCTT
GGCTTGTTGTGTTATGAATTTGTGGCTTTTTCTAATATTAAATGAATGTAAGATCTCATTATAATGAATA
AACAAATGTTTCTATAATCCATTGTGAATGTTTTGTTGGATCTCTTCTGCAGCATATAACTACTGTATGT
GCTATGGTATGGACTATGGAATATGATTAAAGATAAGATGGGCTCATAGAGTAAAACGAGGCGAGGGACC
TATAAACCTCCCTTCATCATGCTATTTCATGATCTATTTTATAAAATAAAGATGTAGAAAAAAGTAAGCG
TAATAACCGCAAAACAAATGATTTAAAACATGGCACATAATGAGGAGATTAAGTTCGGTTTACGTTTATT
TTAGTACTAATTGTAACGTGAGACTACGTATCGGGAATCGCCTAATTAAAGCATTAATGCGAACCTGATT
AGATTCACCGACCCTCCTATCGTGTCGACCTTTCTGTTTCTTAGAATTTTTTGGTAGTCTATGTACTAAT
AATGTCAGCTTCGTATTTATTTCATAAGCAATTTGCATTTGCAATTTGTTTTTTACTTTTATTTTTATTG
TATTGTGGAATGTGGACTCGTACCAACATGAAGTTATATACCACCAAAAAAATTACAGTTAGTCAAAAGA
TTCACGAGTGAGAGCTACTTATGATTGTCTTTTACGTATATGTCTAATTGTCTATTTGCTCAATAATCTT
TGTACTTTCTTTTGTCGTTGATAAATCTAGAGGATCCCCCTCAACTTTTGATTCGCTATTTGCAGTGCAC
CTGTGGCGTTCATCACATCTTTTGTGACACTGTTTGCACTGGTCATTGCTATTACAAAGGACCTTCCTGA
TGTTGAAGGAGATCGAAAGTAAGTAACTGCACGCATAACCATTTTCTTTCCGCTCTTTGGCTCAATCCAT
TTGACAGTCAAAGACAATGTTTAACCAGCTCCGTTTGATATATTGTCTTTATGTGTTTGTTCAAGCATGT
TTAGTTAATCATGCCTTTGATTGATCTTGAATAGGTTCCAAATATCAACCCTGGCAACAAAACTTGGAGT
GAGAAACATTGCATTCCTCGGTTCTGGACTTCTGCTAGTAAATTATGTTTCAGCCATATCACTAGCTTTC
TACATGCCTCAGGTGAATTCATCTATTTCCGTCTTAACTATTTCGGTTAATTAAAGCACGAACACCATTA
CTGCATGTAGAAGCTTGATAAACTATCGCCACCAATTTATTTTTGTTGCGATATTGTTACTTTCCTCAGT
ATGCAGCTTTGAAAAGACCAACCCTCTTATCCTTTAACAATGAACAGGTTTTTAGAGGTAGCTTGATGAT
TCCTGCACATGTGATCTTGGCTTCAGGCTTAATTTTCCAGGTAAAGCATTATGAGATACTCTTATATCTC
TTACATACTTTTGAGATAATGCACAAGAACTTCATAACTATATGCTTTAGTTTCTGCATTTGACACTGCC
AAATTCATTAATCTCTAATATCTTTGTTGTTGATCTTTGGTAGACATGGGTACTAGAAAAAGCAAACTAC
ACCAAGGTAAAATACTTTTGTACAAACATAAACTCGTTATCACGGAACATCAATGGAGTGTATATCTAAC
GGAGTGTAGAAACATTTGATTATTGCAGGAAGCTATCTCAGGATATTATCGGTTTATATGGAATCTCTTC
TACGCAGAGTATCTGTTATTCCCCTTCCTCTAGCTTTCAATTTCATGGTGAGGATATGCAGTTTTCTTTG
TATATCATTCTTCTTCTTCTTTGTAGCTTGGAGTCAAAATCGGTTCCTTCATGTACATACATCAAGGATA
TGTCCTTCTGAATTTTTATATCTTGCAATAAAAATGCTTGTACCAATTGAAACACCAGCTTTTTGAGTTC
TATGATCACTGACTTGGTTCTAACCAAAAAAAAAAAAATGTTTAATTTACATATCTAAAAGTAGGTTTAG
GGAAACCTAAACAGTAAAATATTTGTATATTATTCGAATTTCACTCATCATAAAAACTTAAATTGCACCA
TAAAATTTTGTTTTACTATTAATGATGTAATTTGTGTAACTTAAGATAAAAATAATATTCCGTAAGTTAA
CCGGCTAAAACCACGTATAAACCAGGGAACCTGTTAAACCGGTTCTTTACTGGATAAAGAAATGAAAGCC
CATGTAGACAGCTCCATTAGAGCCCAAACCCTAAATTTCTCATCTATATAAAAGGAGTGACATTAGGGTT
TTTGTTCGTCCTCTTAAAGCTTCTCGTTTTCTCTGCCGTCTCTCTCATTCGCGCGACGCAAACGATCTTC
AGGTGATCTTCTTTCTCCAAATCCTCTCTCATAACTCTGATTTCGTACTTGTGTATTTGAGCTCACGCTC
TGTTTCTCTCACCACAGCCATGCCTAAGAAGAAGAGGAAGGTTACAACTTTGTATAATAAAGTTGATAAG
GAGACCGCCGCTGCCAAGTTCGAGAGACAGCACATGGACAGCATCGATATCGCCGATCTACGCACGCTCG
GCTACAGCCAGCAGCAACAGGAGAAGATCAAACCGAAGGTTCGTTCGACAGTGGCGCAGCACCACGAGGC
ACTGGTCGGCCACGGGTTTACACACGCGCACATCGTTGCGTTAAGCCAACACCCGGCAGCGTTAGGGACC
GTCGCTGTCAAGTATCAGGACATGATCGCAGCGTTGCCAGAGGCGACACACGAAGCGATCGTTGGCGTCG
GCAAACAGTGGTCCGGCGCACGCGCTCTGGAGGCCTTGCTCACGGTGGCGGGAGAGTTGAGAGGTCCACC
GTTACAGTTGGACACAGGCCAACTTCTCAAGATTGCAAAACGTGGCGGCGTGACCGCAGTGGAGGCAGTG
CATGCATGGCGCAATGCACTGACGGGTGCCCCGCTCAACCTGACCCCAGACCAAGTTGTCGCGATTGCAA
GCAACAACGGAGGCAAACAAGCCTTAGAAACAGTCCAGAGATTGTTGCCGGTGCTGTGCCAAGACCACGG
CCTGACCCCCGAACAGGTTGTCGCTATTGCTAGTAACGGCGGAGGCAAACAGGCGCTGGAAACAGTTCAG
CGCCTCTTGCCGGTCTTGTGTCAGGCCCACGGCCTGACCCCGGACCAGGTGGTTGCAATCGCGTCACACG
ATGGGGGAAAGCAGGCCCTAGAAACCGTTCAGCGACTCCTGCCCGTCCTGTGCCAGGCCCACGGCCTGAC
CCCAGCCCAGGTTGTGGCCATCGCCAGCAACATAGGTGGCAAGCAGGCCCTCGAAACCGTCCAGAGACTG
TTACCGGTTCTCTGCCAGGACCACGGCCTGACCCCAGACCAAGTTGTCGCGATTGCAAGCAACAACGGAG
GCAAACAAGCCTTAGAAACAGTCCAGAGATTGTTGCCGGTGCTGTGCCAAGACCACGGCCTGACCCCAGA
ACAGGTTGTGGCCATCGCCAGCAACATAGGTGGCAAGCAGGCCCTCGAAACCGTCCAGAGACTGTTACCG
GTTCTCTGCCAGGCCCACGGCCTGACCCCAGACCAAGTTGTCGCGATTGCAAGCAACAACGGAGGCAAAC
AAGCCTTAGAAACAGTCCAGAGATTGTTGCCTGTGCTGTGCCAAGCCCACGGCCTGACCCCAGCCCAAGT
TGTCGCGATTGCAAGCAACAACGGAGGCAAACAAGCCTTAGAAACAGTCCAGAGATTGTTGCCGGTGCTG
TGCCAAGACCACGGCCTGACCCCCGACCAGGTTGTCGCTATTGCTAGTAACGGCGGAGGCAAACAGGCGC
TGGAAACAGTTCAGCGCCTCTTGCCGGTCTTGTGTCAGGACCACGGCCTGACCCCCGAACAGGTTGTCGC
TATTGCTAGTAACGGCGGAGGCAAACAGGCGCTGGAAACAGTTCAGCGCCTCTTGCCGGTCTTGTGTCAG
GCCCACGGCCTGACCCCAGACCAAGTTGTCGCGATTGCAAGCAACAACGGAGGCAAACAAGCCTTAGAAA
CAGTCCAGAGATTGTTGCCTGTGCTGTGCCAAGCCCACGGCCTGACCCCAGCCCAGGTTGTGGCCATCGC
CAGCAACATAGGTGGCAAGCAGGCCCTCGAAACCGTCCAGAGACTGTTACCGGTTCTCTGCCAGGACCAC
GGCCTGACCCCAGACCAGGTTGTGGCCATCGCCAGCAACATAGGTGGCAAGCAGGCCCTCGAAACCGTCC
AGAGACTGTTACCGGTTCTCTGCCAGGACCACGGCCTGACCCCCGAACAGGTTGTCGCTATTGCTAGTAA
CGGCGGAGGCAAACAGGCGCTGGAAACAGTTCAGCGCCTCTTGCCGGTCTTGTGTCAGGCCCACGGCCTG
ACCCCGGACCAGGTGGTTGCAATCGCGTCACACGATGGGGGAAAGCAGGCCCTAGAAACCGTTCAGCGAC
TCCTGCCCGTCCTGTGCCAGGCCCACGGCCTGACCCCGGCCCAGGTGGTTGCAATCGCGTCACACGATGG
GGGAAAGCAGGCCCTAGAAACCGTTCAGCGACTCCTGCCCGTCCTGTGCCAGGACCACGGCCTGACCCCA
GACCAAGTTGTCGCGATTGCAAGCAACAACGGAGGCAAACAAGCCTTAGAAACAGTCCAGAGATTGTTGC
CGGTGCTGTGCCAAGACCACGGCCTGACCCCTGAGCAGGTAGTGGCTATTGCATCCCACGACGGGGGCAG
ACCCGCACTGGAGTCAATTGTTGCCCAGTTATCTCGCCCTGATCCGGCGTTGGCCGCGTTGACCAACGAC
CACCTCGTCGCCTTGGCCTGCCTCGGCGGGCGTCCTGCGCTGGATGCAGTGAAAAAGGGATTGGGGGGTT
CTGCGATTCCAGTTAAGAGAGGAGCTACAGGAGAAACGAAAGTCTTTACTGGGAATTCCAATTCTCCCAA
ATCACCGACTAAAGGCGGATGTAGTGGTGGTAGT
